>Addgene plasmid #55460 | CYPet-CytERM-N-17 | depositor partial sequence | sequence record 85865 | insert sequence
TTAGTGAACCGTCAGATCCGCTAGCGCTACCGGACTCAGATCTGGTACCCTTGCAGCTTCCAGTTGTCAG
GAAGAGAAGGCTCCCATGGATCCTGTGGTGGTGCTGGGGCTCTGTCTCTCCTGTTTGCTTCTCCTTTCAC
TCTGGAAACAGAGCTATGGGGGAGGGAAGCTTCGAATTCTGCAGTCGACGGTACCGCGGGCCCGGGATCC
ACCGGTCGCCACCATGGTGAGCAAGGGAGAGGAACTGTTCGGCGGCATCGTGCCCATCCTGGTGGAGCTG
GAGGGCGACGTGAACGGCCACAAGTTCAGCGTGAGCGGCGAGGGCGAGGGCGACGCCACCTACGGCAAGC
TGACCCTGAAGTTCATCTGCACCACCGGCAAGCTGCCCGTGCCCTGGCCCACCCTGGTGACCACCCTGAC
CTGGGGCGTGCAGTGCTTCAGCCGGTACCCCGACCACATGAAGCAGCACGACTTCTTCAAGAGCGTGATG
CCCGAGGGCTACGTGCAGGAGCGGACCATCTTCTTCAAGGACGACGGCAACTACAAGACCCGGGCCGAGG
TGAAGTTCGAGGGCGACACCCTGGTGAACCGGATCGAGCTGAAGGGCATCGACTTCAAGGAGGACGGCAA
CATCCTGGGCCACAAGCTGGAGTACAACTACATCAGCCACAACGTGTACATCACCGCCGACAAGCAGAAG
AACGGCATCAAGGCCAACTTCAAGGCCCGGCACAACATCACCGACGGCAGCGTGCAGCTGGCCGACCACT
ACCAGCAGAACACCCCCATCGGCGACGGCCCCGTGATCCTGCCCGACAACCACTACCTGAGCACCCAGAG
CGCCCTGAGCAAGGACCCCAACGAGAAGCGGGACCACATGGTGCTGCTGGAGTTCGTGACCGCCGCCGGC
ATCACCCACGGCATGGACGAACTGTACAAATAAAGCGGCCGCGACTCTAGATCATAATCAGCCATACCAC
ATTGTAGAGGTTGCCC
