[The description below was written by a language model from this plasmid's Addgene catalogue record.]
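Description:
CYPet-CytERM-N-17 is a mammalian expression plasmid built on the CYPet-N1 backbone (about 4.75 kb without the insert), an N1-style fluorescent protein fusion vector in which the gene of interest is placed upstream of the fluorescent protein coding sequence. It is maintained in E. coli as a high-copy plasmid under kanamycin selection, and it carries a neomycin resistance marker that allows G418 selection of transfected mammalian cells. The record does not include a feature table, so the specific origins of replication and the regulatory elements driving the resistance marker are not stated. The listed 3′ sequencing primer implies an SV40 polyadenylation signal downstream of the fusion.

The insert is CytERM, an endoplasmic reticulum targeting sequence derived from cytochrome P450, expressed from the CMV promoter for strong constitutive transcription in mammalian cells. CYPet, a cyan fluorescent protein, is fused to the C terminus of CytERM, so the P450-derived sequence directs the fluorescent protein to the endoplasmic reticulum. The "17" in the name probably refers to the length of the linker between the two parts, but the record does not confirm this, and the insert size and species of origin are also not given.

The construct serves as a fluorescent marker for the endoplasmic reticulum in live or fixed mammalian cells, with recorded excitation at 433 nm and emission at 475 nm. As a cyan label it can be combined with spectrally distinct fluorescent fusions for multicolour organelle imaging.
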