Addgene plasmid #55460: CYPet-CytERM-N-17
Purpose: Localization: Endoplasmic Reticulum, Excitation: 433, Emission: 475
Depositing lab: Michael Davidson. Depositing organization: Florida State University, Tallahassee.
Backbone
  Vector backbone: CYPet-N1
  Backbone size w/o insert (bp): 4750
  Vector type: Mammalian Expression
  Selectable markers: Neomycin (select with G418)
Growth in bacteria
  Bacterial resistance: Kanamycin, 50 μg/mL
  Growth temperature: 37°C
  Growth strain: DH5alpha
  Copy number: High Copy
Gene/Insert
  Gene/Insert name: CytERM (alt names: Cytochrome p450; NM_001171120.1)
  Promoter: CMV
  Tag / fusion protein: CYPet (C terminal on backbone)
  Cloning method: Unknown
  Sequencing primers: 5′ CMV-F; 3′ SV40pA-R
Terms and licenses: Academic/Nonprofit Terms; Industry Terms
Depositor comments: Cytochrome p450 . Excitation = 433; Emission = 475
How to cite: CYPet-CytERM-N-17 was a gift from Michael Davidson (Addgene plasmid # 55460 ; http://n2t.net/addgene:55460 ; RRID:Addgene_55460)
